Addgene plasmid #65838: XW52
Purpose: XW52 Pmig-13-Czipper-QF-AD-NLS-SL2-mCherry-3'UTR-unc-54 for Split Q intersectional method
Depositing lab: Kang Shen. Depositing organization: Stanford University. Publication: Controlling gene expression with the Q repressible binary expression system in Caenorhabditis elegans. Wei X, Potter CJ, Luo L, Shen K. Nat Methods. 2012 Mar 11;9(4):391-5. doi: 10.1038/nmeth.1929. PubMed 22406855.
Backbone
  Vector backbone: pSM
  Backbone manufacturer: C.I. Bargmann and S. MaCarroll
  Backbone size w/o insert (bp): 3500
  Total vector size (bp): 8653
  Vector type: Worm Expression
Growth in bacteria
  Bacterial resistance: Ampicillin, 100 μg/mL
  Growth temperature: 37°C
  Growth strain: DH5alpha
  Copy number: High Copy
Gene/Insert
  Gene/Insert name: Czipper-QF-AD-NLS
  Species: Neurospora crassa
  Insert size (bp): 669
  Promoter: Pmig-13
  Tag / fusion protein: mCherry (C terminal on backbone)
  Cloning method: Restriction Enzyme; 5′ cloning site NheI (not destroyed); 3′ cloning site NheI (not destroyed)
  Sequencing primers: 5′ GCCAAAGGACCCAAAGGTATG
Terms and licenses: Academic/Nonprofit Terms; Industry Terms: Not Available to Industry
How to cite: XW52 was a gift from Kang Shen (Addgene plasmid # 65838 ; http://n2t.net/addgene:65838 ; RRID:Addgene_65838)
