[The description below was written by a language model from this plasmid's Addgene catalogue record and pLannotate feature annotations shown in this document.]
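Description:
XW52 is a Caenorhabditis elegans expression plasmid built on the pSM worm expression backbone, with a total size of 8,653 bp. It is maintained in E. coli through a high-copy ColE1/pUC-type origin and selected with ampicillin via the β-lactamase gene. Remnants of lac regulatory elements and pBR322-derived sequence in the feature table are backbone carryover with no role in the worm.

The payload is one half of the "Split Q" intersectional system, an adaptation of the Neurospora crassa Q binary expression system to worms. The mig-13 promoter drives a 669 bp insert encoding a leucine zipper (Czipper) fused to the transcriptional activation domain of QF (qa-1F) and a nuclear localisation signal; the annotation confirms a fragment of qa-1F but not the DNA-binding portion. On its own this fragment should not activate QUAS reporters. Activity is expected only in cells that also express the complementary zipper-tagged QF DNA-binding domain from a second promoter, so that zipper pairing reconstitutes a functional activator where the two promoters overlap.

Downstream, an SL2 trans-splicing acceptor links mCherry in an operon-like arrangement, so although the catalogue lists mCherry as a C-terminal tag, the construct name indicates it is made as a separate protein that marks cells in which Pmig-13 is active. The mCherry reading frame is annotated in pieces, with short hits to intron-containing worm GFP and an FRT-like match between them. This is consistent with a worm-optimised coding sequence interrupted by synthetic introns, though the record does not state it. The unc-54 3′UTR terminates the transcript. The mig-13 promoter itself is not annotated but presumably occupies the unannotated region upstream of the insert.
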