Features (pLannotate 1.2.2; 17 found; start..end, strand, type, name):
   3429..3446    -  misc_feature   MCS (fragment): pUC18/19 multiple cloning site
   3695..4156    +  CDS            qa-1f (fragment): QA1F_NEUCR - Protein predicted: Swiss-Prot protein existence level 4. Transcription activation of genes for enzymes and proteins of quinate metabolism by binding to a 16 base-pair sequence (consensus 5'- GGRTAARYRYTTAYCC-3') in front of each Qa genes. From Neurospora crassa (strain ATCC 24698 / 74-OR23-1A / CBS 708.71 / DSM 1257 / FGSC 987).
   4448..4846    +  CDS            mCherry (fragment): mCherry is a basic (constitutively fluorescent) red fluorescent protein published in 2004, derived from Discosoma sp.. It is reported to be a very rapidly-maturing monomer with low acid sensitivity.
   4843..4870    +  CDS            mEGFP (fragment): monomeric enhanced GFP, optimized with synthetic introns for expression in C. elegans
   4871..4904    -  protein_bind   FRT (minimal): supports FLP-mediated excision but not integration (Turan and Bode, 2011) FLP recombinase from the Saccharomyces cerevisiae 2μ plasmid
   4904..4933    +  CDS            mEGFP (fragment): monomeric enhanced GFP, optimized with synthetic introns for expression in C. elegans
   4932..5342    +  CDS            Blue102 (fragment): Blue102 is a fluorescent protein published in 2010, derived from Discosoma sp..
   5920..6015    +  CDS            aex-5 (fragment): AEX5_CAEEL - Also known as kpc-3 From Caenorhabditis elegans.
   6143..6178    +  CDS            rop (fragment): Rop protein, which maintains plasmids at low copy number; rop
   6280..6379    +  misc_feature   bom (fragment): basis of mobility region from pBR322
   6481..6585    +  promoter       AmpR promoter: bla
   6586..7446    +  CDS            AmpR: β-lactamase; bla; confers resistance to ampicillin, carbenicillin, and related antibiotics
   7617..8205    +  rep_origin     ori: high-copy-number ColE1/pMB1/pBR322/pUC origin of replication
   8388..8480    +  CDS            lacI (fragment): lac repressor; lacI; The lac repressor binds to the lac operator to inhibit transcription in E. coli. This inhibition can be relieved by adding lactose or isopropyl-β-D-thiogalactopyranoside (IPTG).
   8493..8514    +  protein_bind   CAP binding site: CAP binding activates transcription in the presence of cAMP. E. coli catabolite activator protein
   8529..8559    +  promoter       lac promoter: promoter for the E. coli lac operon
   8567..8583    +  protein_bind   lac operator: The lac repressor binds to the lac operator to inhibit transcription in E. coli. This inhibition can be relieved by adding lactose or isopropyl-β-D-thiogalactopyranoside (IPTG). lac repressor encoded by lacI
>Addgene plasmid #65838 | XW52 | depositor full sequence | sequence record 120568 | XW52 sequence 8653 bps
ATGACCATGATTACGCCAAGCTTGCATGCCTGACACTAAGTTTCTCTGCAGTGTTACACGAACTTTTTAC
AATCTACTACTACTAACGAACGTCGCTTGTATGTGTTGCGCTCTGAAAAGTTCACATCTGTTGCTGCCTT
TTGTACATTATTTGAGAATCTTTACTCATTTCGTGTTCTTTTATCAATTTAGTGAATAAACTGATTCATA
TTGATTAACAAGTAGTTGAACAAAAAGAAACGGTGTCCTTTTGTGTTTGCATTTTATCTCTGTCCTTTGT
AGTCTGATTTTAATTTTTTCTTACTCTATTCATCTCCTTCTCTGCTCCACCAAACCGGTATATATGACTA
GGGCTTACACAGACGTGCTTCATTTTCTTTTCTTGCTTCTTCCCCACAAATGATACACTGTCAATGGGCG
AGGAAGAAGAGCTGCTTCTTGGGACGGACTCGTCGTTCTTTCTCATCAATCACCGGCGATGCACTCGACA
CAAACACGTTACAAGAAAGACCCTCCCGGGCTCTTTCAGCCCATTTTGTTGAAATATGTGCTTTTGAAAC
GCAACATTCGAATGATTTGTCACGACAGTCGGCCTAATTAATTGACTCTCGAAAATGAGCATACGATTGA
GTGTTAATGTGCCGAAGATGTAGGGAGGAGCAAGAAAAGAGGGTGGAAGAGATGATGAGTGACAGACTGT
CTTAACAGATGACCTGCTTGTGGTGGTCACCTGTCGAGTTATGATCTCAGTAATTGCTTCAATTTTCCAC
ATACGTTCCCAAGTGTCTCATTAGAATATAAATAAGACAATATTTTGTTCTGTGTCCTGTAGAGAATACA
CAATTCCAACTAGAAACGTTTTTTTTTCATTTTTTTAAATTGATTTCAAAACATCTTTTGACCTGATGTC
AGTGTGGGGGATTTTTTTGGCATTTGTAATCGAAATTAATGAATTTTTAGACAATTTCTGAAAAATAGTA
AGGTTTAAAAAAATCTTAAGGACGGCACACACTGTACAACAATACTTTGACTGATGGTTTTTCTGTTTTT
CATTACAATCTTATTTTTTCTAGTCAGCTTTTTTATGTGATTATTTAAAAAAACAATGGTCTTGCTTTAG
ATAGTCAAGATCTCACACTCTTAATAAAAAAGGTTTTAATACTTCAGATTTTGCTTTAACTTTTGGAAAT
TGCCAACCGTTTCTGAAAAATTTGAAGTCTTTGAAAACAATTACAGCACTTTTGCACGTTTTGCTGCTAT
CAAATGTTTAATATAAATAAGCAAAATATTTGTGAAAAATAAAATACTTCACTTCATTTTTTAAATTTTG
CTTCTTTCTCACAAATGATATATTGACTGTAAATGTCAGAATTTTGAAAAGTTAAAAAAAATTATGTTGA
AAATTTATTTTTTTTTCTTACTGACAGACTGATGTGCCTTTTTCAGCATCTTGAATAAGTTCAAGTTTTT
TTAATCGAAGCTGTTTCCAGTGTCTGTCAGTGACCCACACACTAGAACGCCTAAAATAAAAATCGAAATT
TTTGGAGTATCCGAATTTAATTTGGAATCAAATTGATGCTTGAAATATATGTGAGCTCTTAAAATAATAA
TAAAAAATTGCTACAATCATTTTATTAAAATATTTTTCGATCTAAAAATTGTTCATCATTGAGTAATGTA
ATTTTGATAAATTAGACCCCCCCCCCTTCTTCTACAAAACTGATCAAAAGGTCCGAAAGACTTAGAAGAC
CCGCACAATAGTAGAATATTCAATGGCCGAATAGTGAATGCGCGAGGCGGGTGGTTGCTGTCTTCTCGGT
TCATATAAGGCTCATCTGTTCAATCACCAAATGATCGATGTGTTTTTGTGGCCTTCGGCGTCAGTTTGGA
GCAGCACTTCAACCTCATTGAAACCTCTGTCTTCCTCCTATCTTTGCCTTTTTTTAGTCAAGAGGCGGTG
TGAACGACGCAATATTCCCGTTGGTTATCACCACACTAGAAGTTTTTTTGAGCACTCTTATCAGGGAACA
ATTATTGATGATTTATTGCCAACTAGTGGGTTGGTTTTGCTATTTTTTGAAATTTACTGGTATGGTCTTT
TGAGATTTTCAGGCAGTTAAAACTTACTAAGACTGATGGTTAACAAAAAGTTGTAATATACAATACTAAC
TGAAGCGAAACTTTGAACGAAAAATATATTAAACTGTTAAATTTTATTTGCAGCTAGCTAACTAATAATT
TGTATGTTTAGTGCATTTAAAAAAGTTTTCAGCTATATTATAATGATAGTTTGAAACTATGATAAAACTG
AGTTTATACGACTTTTTGAATACACAAAAAAAATTTAAAAATTTTTTGAAAACTTTTTTAATGTATTTTT
TGTAGTATTTTATTTTCCCTGGCCTAGGAATTATGAAAAAAAGTTTCTAGATTTCAATTTATTCCTTATT
TTGACAAATTATTATGAAATAATTCATTAATTTCATTTTGTACGTAAATGGGCGGGACTAATGAGATCCT
CAAACTCCTTGTGATTCTCTTTCCTCCTCGCCTTCTTCTACCATACTCCTGGACCTCGCTCTTCCCGCGC
ACTCTCTTCCCCCTCTTTCACTCTTGCCACACTTGCCAAGGGAGTCATAAATCGTGCAACATGTTTAGTA
GGTGCCGTTTTGAAATATAGATGCTCTTTTTTTCTTTCTCACAAACCATCTTTTAGTTGGTCTCGCTCAT
CTATTTTGAAAAATGACGATCCGTGTAGAGCTTTGATTCTTCATAGTTATTTTCTTGTGTGTGCGTCGGG
CCTCATACTGCCAGGTAGAGTGTACGTGTTTACCTAACAAGGGAGAGGTCTATGTGGCACTGCGCACTTC
ATCGTATGCAAATTTGCTTTTATGATCTCTTCCCTCAGGTCATTGTCCATCATAAGCATCCACACACTTT
TTTTTTGGTGTTTTCTTCTCTTTTTTTGGGTCACCAGTTCACAACCAAAAATATAGGTGGTCAAAACATA
ACATTTTTCTGTACTTACAGTAAGTGGAAATGTCGTCTAAGCACACTTAGAATATTCTAAATAAAAGAGA
ATTATTAGAAAACAACTTTAAAATGTTTCTGGCAACGTTTTGAAAGTTTGAGAAATTTATAACAAACGTT
CAAATCAAGTTGCAACATAATTAGAATATAAAATTTGTGAAAAACACTTTTTGGTCAACTTCCAAAATTA
TCAATGATGAAAAAGTGACTGTTTGCAACTATTTGGCTTTAAATTAAAGAACTAATTTTTTATTTTAATT
TTCACTATTTCCCTACAAGCAACCTGTAAAGTGATATTGTGTGTGACTATTTTTTCTCTTTTACCACAAT
ATTTGAGTATTAACCCCCCTTTAGCTGTCTTCAATTATCATTTAATTCAGAATTTCAGGTAGGCGCGCCT
CTAGAGGATCCCCGGGATTGGCCAAAGGACCCAAAGGTATGTTTCGAATGATACTAACATAACATAGAAC
ATTTTCAGGAGGACCCTTGGCTAGCCATGGCCAGCGAGCAGCTGGAGAAGAAACTCCAGGCTCTCGAGAA
AAAGCTGGCACAGCTTGAGTGGAAGAACCAGGCACTGGAGAAGAAACTGGCACAGGGATCTGGATCTGGA
TCTGGATCTGGTTCCGGTACCCTTGAGCTTCCGCCGACTGCGACTGCCACTGCAAGTATCATGCCCCATG
TCATGGAACAGCCCCTGTCAACGTCAATAAATCCGGTCAATGATCGGTTTAATGGAATACCGAATCCTAC
CCCCTACAATAGCGATGCGGCCCTAGACGCAATTACTCAAACCAATGACTACGGATCAGTCAATACCCAT
GGCATTCTCAGTACATATCCACCACCTGCCACCCACTTGAACGAGGCCTCGGTGGCCCTTGCGCCTGGAG
GTGCTCCTCCCAGACCACCCCCGCCATACGTTGATAGTACAACGAACCATCCTCCTTACCATAGTAACCT
CGTCCCCATGGCCAATTTCGGATATTCGACTGTAGACTATGATGCGATGGTGGATGATCTGGCATCGATC
GAGTACACGGATGCGGTTGACGTTGATCCGCAGTTCATGACGAACCTCGGGTTTGTCCCAGGGTGTAATT
TTAGCGATATCAACACGTATGAGCAAGGATCTGGATCTATGCCAAAGAAGAAGCGTAAGGTCTAAGGGTA
CCGCTGTCTCATCCTACTTTCACCTAGTTAACTGCTTGTCTTAAAATCTATGCTTCTCTTTAGTATCTAA
AATTTTCCTAGAAGCTTACAAGTATATAAATGGTCTCTTCTCAATAAAGGTTGTATATTTATTCATCTTA
TTGAATCTGCCATTTCCTCGTTTTTGCGAGTTTATATACCTTCCAATTTTCTTTCTATTGTATTTTCAAC
TTCTAATTTTAATTCAGGGAAACTGCTTCAACGCATCATGGTCTCAAAGGGTGAAGAAGATAACATGGCA
ATTATTAAAGAGTTTATGCGTTTCAAGGTGCATATGGAGGGATCTGTCAATGGGCATGAGTTTGAAATTG
AAGGTGAAGGAGAAGGCCGACCATATGAGGGAACACAAACCGCAAAACTAAAGGTAAGTTTAAACATATA
TATACTAACTAACCCTGATTATTTAAATTTTCAGGTAACTAAAGGCGGACCATTACCATTCGCCTGGGAC
ATCCTCTCTCCACAGTTCATGTATGGAAGTAAAGCTTATGTTAAACATCCGGCAGATATACCAGATTATT
TGAAACTTTCATTCCCGGAGGGTTTTAAGTGGGAACGCGTAATGAATTTTGAAGACGGAGGAGTTGTTAC
AGTGACGCAAGACTCAAGGTAAGTTTAAACAGTTCGGTACGAAGTTCCTATACTTTCTAGAGAATAGGAA
CTTCTAACTAACCATACATATTTAAATTTTCAGCCTCCAAGATGGAGAATTTATTTATAAAGTCAAACTT
CGAGGAACGAATTTCCCCTCGGATGGACCTGTTATGCAGAAGAAGACTATGGGATGGGAAGCTTCAAGTG
AAAGAATGTACCCTGAAGACGGTGCTCTTAAGGGAGAGATTAAACAACGTCTTAAATTGAAAGATGGAGG
ACATTACGATGCTGAGGTAAGTTTAAACATGATTTTACTAACTAACTAATCTGATTTAAATTTTCAGGTG
AAGACAACTTACAAAGCCAAAAAACCAGTTCAGCTGCCAGGAGCGTACAATGTTAATATTAAACTGGATA
TCACCTCCCACAACGAGGATTACACTATCGTTGAGCAATATGAAAGAGCTGAAGGGCGGCACTCGACAGG
TGGCATGGATGAATTGTATAAGTAAGAGCTCCGCATCGGCCGCTGTCATCAGATCGCCATCTCGCGCCCG
TGCCTCTGACTTCTAAGTCCAATTACTCTTCAACATCCCTACATGCTCTTTCTCCCTGTGCTCCCACCCC
CTATTTTTGTTATTATCAAAAAAACTTCTTCTTAATTTCTTTGTTTTTTAGCTTCTTTTAAGTCACCTCT
AACAATGAAATTGTGTAGATTCAAAAATAGAATTAATTCGTAATAAAAAGTCGAAAAAAATTGTGCTCCC
TCCCCCCATTAATAATAATTCTATCCCAAAATCTACACAATGTTCTGTGTACACTTCTTATGTTTTTTTT
ACTTCTGATAAATTTTTTTTGAAACATCATAGAAAAAACCGCACACAAAATACCTTATCATATGTTACGT
TTCAGTTTATGACCGCAATTTTTATTTCTTCGCACGTCTGGGCCTCTCATGACGTCAAATCATGCTCATC
GTGAAAAAGTTTTGGAGTATTTTTGGAATTTTTCAATCAAGTGAAAGTTTATGAAATTAATTTTCCTGCT
TTTGCTTTTTGGGGGTTTCCCCTATTGTTTGTCAAGAGTTTCGAGGACGGCGTTTTTCTTGCTAAAATCA
CAAGTATTGATGAGCACGATGCAAGAAAGATCGGAAGAAGGTTTGGGTTTGAGGCTCAGTGGAAGGTGAG
TAGAAGTTGATAATTTGAAAGTGGAGTAGTGTCTATGGGGTTTTTGCCTTAAATGACAGAATACATTCCC
AATATACCAAACATAACTGTTTCCTACTAGTCGGCCGTACGGGCCCTTTCGTCTCGCGCGTTTCGGTGAT
GACGGTGAAAACCTCTGACACATGCAGCTCCCGGAGACGGTCACAGCTTGTCTGTAAGCGGATGCCGGGA
GCAGACAAGCCCGTCAGGGCGCGTCAGCGGGTGTTGGCGGGTGTCGGGGCTGGCTTAACTATGCGGCATC
AGAGCAGATTGTACTGAGAGTGCACCATATGCGGTGTGAAATACCGCACAGATGCGTAAGGAGAAAATAC
CGCATCAGGCGGCCTTAATTAAGGGCCTCGTGATACGCCTATTTTTATAGGTTAATGTCATGATAATAAT
GGTTTCTTAGACGTCAGGTGGCACTTTTCGGGGAAATGTGCGCGGAACCCCTATTTGTTTATTTTTCTAA
ATACATTCAAATATGTATCCGCTCATGAGACAATAACCCTGATAAATGCTTCAATAATATTGAAAAAGGA
AGAGTATGAGTATTCAACATTTCCGTGTCGCCCTTATTCCCTTTTTTGCGGCATTTTGCCTTCCTGTTTT
TGCTCACCCAGAAACGCTGGTGAAAGTAAAAGATGCTGAAGATCAGTTGGGTGCACGAGTGGGTTACATC
GAACTGGATCTCAACAGCGGTAAGATCCTTGAGAGTTTTCGCCCCGAAGAACGTTTTCCAATGATGAGCA
CTTTTAAAGTTCTGCTATGTGGCGCGGTATTATCCCGTATTGACGCCGGGCAAGAGCAACTCGGTCGCCG
CATACACTATTCTCAGAATGACTTGGTTGAGTACTCACCAGTCACAGAAAAGCATCTTACGGATGGCATG
ACAGTAAGAGAATTATGCAGTGCTGCCATAACCATGAGTGATAACACTGCGGCCAACTTACTTCTGACAA
CGATCGGAGGACCGAAGGAGCTAACCGCTTTTTTGCACAACATGGGGGATCATGTAACTCGCCTTGATCG
TTGGGAACCGGAGCTGAATGAAGCCATACCAAACGACGAGCGTGACACCACGATGCCTGTAGCAATGGCA
ACAACGTTGCGCAAACTATTAACTGGCGAACTACTTACTCTAGCTTCCCGGCAACAATTAATAGACTGGA
TGGAGGCGGATAAAGTTGCAGGACCACTTCTGCGCTCGGCCCTTCCGGCTGGCTGGTTTATTGCTGATAA
ATCTGGAGCCGGTGAGCGTGGGTCTCGCGGTATCATTGCAGCACTGGGGCCAGATGGTAAGCCCTCCCGT
ATCGTAGTTATCTACACGACGGGGAGTCAGGCAACTATGGATGAACGAAATAGACAGATCGCTGAGATAG
GTGCCTCACTGATTAAGCATTGGTAACTGTCAGACCAAGTTTACTCATATATACTTTAGATTGATTTAAA
ACTTCATTTTTAATTTAAAAGGATCTAGGTGAAGATCCTTTTTGATAATCTCATGACCAAAATCCCTTAA
CGTGAGTTTTCGTTCCACTGAGCGTCAGACCCCGTAGAAAAGATCAAAGGATCTTCTTGAGATCCTTTTT
TTCTGCGCGTAATCTGCTGCTTGCAAACAAAAAAACCACCGCTACCAGCGGTGGTTTGTTTGCCGGATCA
AGAGCTACCAACTCTTTTTCCGAAGGTAACTGGCTTCAGCAGAGCGCAGATACCAAATACTGTCCTTCTA
GTGTAGCCGTAGTTAGGCCACCACTTCAAGAACTCTGTAGCACCGCCTACATACCTCGCTCTGCTAATCC
TGTTACCAGTGGCTGCTGCCAGTGGCGATAAGTCGTGTCTTACCGGGTTGGACTCAAGACGATAGTTACC
GGATAAGGCGCAGCGGTCGGGCTGAACGGGGGGTTCGTGCACACAGCCCAGCTTGGAGCGAACGACCTAC
ACCGAACTGAGATACCTACAGCGTGAGCATTGAGAAAGCGCCACGCTTCCCGAAGGGAGAAAGGCGGACA
GGTATCCGGTAAGCGGCAGGGTCGGAACAGGAGAGCGCACGAGGGAGCTTCCAGGGGGAAACGCCTGGTA
TCTTTATAGTCCTGTCGGGTTTCGCCACCTCTGACTTGAGCGTCGATTTTTGTGATGCTCGTCAGGGGGG
CGGAGCCTATGGAAAAACGCCAGCAACGCGGCCTTTTTACGGTTCCTGGCCTTTTGCTGGCCTTTTGCTC
ACATGTTCTTTCCTGCGTTATCCCCTGATTCTGTGGATAACCGTATTACCGCCTTTGAGTGAGCTGATAC
CGCTCGCCGCAGCCGAACGACCGAGCGCAGCGAGTCAGTGAGCGAGGAAGCGGAAGAGCGCCCAATACGC
AAACCGCCTCTCCCCGCGCGTTGGCCGATTCATTAATGCAGCTGGCACGACAGGTTTCCCGACTGGAAAG
CGGGCAGTGAGCGCAACGCAATTAATGTGAGTTAGCTCACTCATTAGGCACCCCAGGCTTTACACTTTAT
GCTTCCGGCTCGTATGTTGTGTGGAATTGTGAGCGGATAACAATTTCACACAGGAAACAGCTGGGGGTGG
GGGGGGGGTTGGGGGTGGGGTGTTGTTGGGGTGTGTTTTGTGT
