>Addgene plasmid #65838 | XW52 | addgene partial sequence | sequence record 122531 | PD49-83-R 5'-GAGCACAGGGAGAAAGAGCA-3'
TGGACTTAGAAGTCAGAGGCACGGGCGCGAGATGGCGATCTGATGACAGCGGCCGATGCGGAGCTCTTAC
TTATACAATTCATCCATGCCACCTGTCGAGTGCCGCCCTTCAGCTCTTTCATATTGCTCAACGATAGTGT
AATCCTCGTTGTGGGAGGTGATATCCAGTTTAATATTAACATTGTACGCTCCTGGCAGCTGAACTGGTTT
TTTGGCTTTGTAAGTTGTCTTCACCTGAAAATTTAAATCAGATTAGTTAGTTAGTAAAATCATGTTTAAA
CTTACCTCAGCATCGTAATGTCCTCCATCTTTCAATTTAAGACGTTGTTTAATCTCTCCCTTAAGAGCAC
CGTCTTCAGGGTACATTCTTTCACTTGAAGCTTCCCATCCCATAGTCTTCTTCTGCATAACAGGTCCATC
CGAGGGGAAATTCGTTCCTCGAAGTTTGACTTTATAAATAAATTCTCCATCTTGGAGGCTGAAAATTTAA
ATATGTATGGTTAGTTAGAAGTTCCTATTCTCTAGAAAGTATAGGAACTTCGTACCGAACTGTTTAAACT
TACCTTGAGTCTTGCGTCACTGTAACAACTCCTCCGTCTTCAAAATTCATTACGCGTTCCCACTTAAAAC
CCTCCGGGAATGAAAGTTTCAAATAATCTGGTATATCTGCCGGATGTTTAACATAAGCTTTACTTCCATA
CATGAACTGTGGAGAGAGGATGTCCCAGGCGAATGGTAATGGTCCGCCTTTAGTTACCTGAAAATTTAAA
TAATCAGGGTTAGTTAGTATATATATGTTTAAACTTACCTTTAGTTTTGCGGTTTGTGTTCCCTCATATG
GTCGGCCTTCTCCTTCACCTTCAATTTCAAACTCATGCCCATTGACAGATCCCTCCATATGCACCTTGAA
ACGCATAAACTCTTTAATAATTGCCATGTTATCTTCTTCACCCTTTGAGACCATGATGCGTTGAAGCAGT
TTCCCTGAATTAAAATTAGAAGTTGAAAATACAATAGAAAGAAAATTGGAAGGTATATAAACTCGCAAAA
ACGAGGAAATGGCAGATTCAATAAGATGAATAAA
