>Addgene plasmid #65838 | XW52 | addgene partial sequence | sequence record 125188 | Tac-promoter 5'-GAGCGGATAACAATTTCACACAGG-3'
ATTACGCCAAGCTTGCATGCCTGACACTAAGTTTCTCTGCAGTGTTACACGAACTTTTTACAATCTACTA
CTACTAACGAACGTCGCTTGTATGTGTTGCGCTCTGAAAAGTTCACATCTGTTGCTGCCTTTTGTACATT
ATTTGAGAATCTTTACTCATTTCGTGTTCTTTTATCAATTTAGTGAATAAACTGATTCATATTGATTAAC
AAGTAGTTGAACAAAAAGAAACGGTGTCCTTTTGTGTTTGCATTTTATCTCTGTCCTTTGTAGTCTGATT
TTAATTTTTTCTTACTCTATTCATCTCCTTCTCTGCTCCACCAAACCGGTATATATGACTAGGGCTTACA
CAGACGTGCTTCATTTTCTTTTCTTGCTTCTTCCCCACAAATGATACACTGTCAATGGGCGAGGAAGAAG
AGCTGCTTCTTGGGACGGACTCGTCGTTCTTTCTCATCAATCACCGGCGATGCACTCGACACAAACACGT
TACAAGAAAGACCCTCCCGGGCTCTTTCAGCCCATTTTGTTGAAATATGTGCTTTTGAAACGCAACATTC
GAATGATTTGTCACGACAGTCGGCCTAATTAATTGACTCTCGAAAATGAGCATACGATTGAGTGTTAATG
TGCCGAAGATGTAGGGAGGAGCAAGAAAAGAGGGTGGAAGAGATGATGAGTGACAGACTGTCTTAACAGA
TGACCTGCTTGTGGTGGTCACCTGTCGAGTTATGATCTCAGTAATTGCTTCAATTTTCCACATACGTTCC
CAAGTGTCTCATTAGAATATAAATAAGACAATATTTTGTTCTGTGTCCTGTAGAGAATACACAATTCCAA
CTAGAAACGTTTTTTTTTCATTTTTTTAAATTGATTTCAAAACATCTTTTGACCTGATGTCAGTGTGGGG
GATTTTTTTGGCATTTGTAATCGAAATTAATGAATTTTTAGACAATTTCTGAAAAATAGTAAGGTTTAAA
AAAATCTTAAGGACGGCACACACTGTACAACAATACTTTGACTGATGGTTTTTCTGTTTTTCATTACAAT
CTTATTTTTTCTAGTCAGCTTTTTTATGTGATTA
