>Addgene plasmid #65838 | XW52 | addgene partial sequence | sequence record 127287 | SV40-NLS-R 5'-GACCTTACGCTTCTTCTTTGGC-3'
TCGCTAAAATTACACCCTGGGACAAACCCGAGGTTCGTCATGAACTGCGGATCAACGTCAACCGCATCCG
TGTACTCGATCGATGCCAGATCATCCACCATCGCATCATAGTCTACAGTCGAATATCCGAAATTGGCCAT
GGGGACGAGGTTACTATGGTAAGGAGGATGGTTCGTTGTACTATCAACGTATGGCGGGGGTGGTCTGGGA
GGAGCACCTCCAGGCGCAAGGGCCACCGAGGCCTCGTTCAAGTGGGTGGCAGGTGGTGGATATGTACTGA
GAATGCCATGGGTATTGACTGATCCGTAGTCATTGGTTTGAGTAATTGCGTCTAGGGCCGCATCGCTATT
GTAGGGGGTAGGATTCGGTATTCCATTAAACCGATCATTGACCGGATTTATTGACGTTGACAGGGGCTGT
TCCATGACATGGGGCATGATACTTGCAGTGGCAGTCGCAGTCGGCGGAAGCTCAAGGGTACCGGAACCAG
ATCCAGATCCAGATCCAGATCCCTGTGCCAGTTTCTTCTCCAGTGCCTGGTTCTTCCACTCAAGCTGTGC
CAGCTTTTTCTCGAGAGCCTGGAGTTTCTTCTCCAGCTGCTCGCTGGCCATGGCTAGCCAAGGGTCCTCC
TGAAAATGTTCTATGTTATGTTAGTATCATTCGAAACATACCTTTGGGTCCTTTGGCCAATCCCGGGGAT
CCTCTAGAGGCGCGCCTACCTGAAATTCTGAATTAAATGATAATTGAAGACAGCTAAAGGGGGGTTAATA
CTCAAATATTGTGGTAAAAGAGAAAAAATAGTCACACACAATATCACTTTACAGGTTGCTTGTAGGGAAA
TAGTGAAAATTAAAATAAAAAATTAGTTCTTT
